>Addgene plasmid #176477 | p2T-CMV-HNHx-ABEmax7.10HD-BlastR | addgene full sequence | sequence record 348198 | Addgene NGS Result
AGAGCTGGTTTAGTGAACCGTCAGATCCGCTAGAGATCCGCGGCCGCTAATACGACTCACTATAGGGAGA
GCCGCCACCATGAAACGGACAGCCGACGGAAGCGAGTTCGAGTCACCAAAGAAGAAGCGGAAAGTCGGGT
CAGACAAGAAGTACAGCATCGGCCTGGCCATCGGCACCAACTCTGTGGGCTGGGCCGTGATCACCGACGA
GTACAAGGTGCCCAGCAAGAAATTCAAGGTGCTGGGCAACACCGACCGGCACAGCATCAAGAAGAACCTG
ATCGGAGCCCTGCTGTTCGACAGCGGCGAAACAGCCGAGGCCACCCGGCTGAAGAGAACCGCCAGAAGAA
GATACACCAGACGGAAGAACCGGATCTGCTATCTGCAAGAGATCTTCAGCAACGAGATGGCCAAGGTGGA
CGACAGCTTCTTCCACAGACTGGAAGAGTCCTTCCTGGTGGAAGAGGATAAGAAGCACGAGCGGCACCCC
ATCTTCGGCAACATCGTGGACGAGGTGGCCTACCACGAGAAGTACCCCACCATCTACCACCTGAGAAAGA
AACTGGTGGACAGCACCGACAAGGCCGACCTGCGGCTGATCTATCTGGCCCTGGCCCACATGATCAAGTT
CCGGGGCCACTTCCTGATCGAGGGCGACCTGAACCCCGACAACAGCGACGTGGACAAGCTGTTCATCCAG
CTGGTGCAGACCTACAACCAGCTGTTCGAGGAAAACCCCATCAACGCCAGCGGCGTGGACGCCAAGGCCA
TCCTGTCTGCCAGACTGAGCAAGAGCAGACGGCTGGAAAATCTGATCGCCCAGCTGCCCGGCGAGAAGAA
GAATGGCCTGTTCGGAAACCTGATTGCCCTGAGCCTGGGCCTGACCCCCAACTTCAAGAGCAACTTCGAC
CTGGCCGAGGATGCCAAACTGCAGCTGAGCAAGGACACCTACGACGACGACCTGGACAACCTGCTGGCCC
AGATCGGCGACCAGTACGCCGACCTGTTTCTGGCCGCCAAGAACCTGTCCGACGCCATCCTGCTGAGCGA
CATCCTGAGAGTGAACACCGAGATCACCAAGGCCCCCCTGAGCGCCTCTATGATCAAGAGATACGACGAG
CACCACCAGGACCTGACCCTGCTGAAAGCTCTCGTGCGGCAGCAGCTGCCTGAGAAGTACAAAGAGATTT
TCTTCGACCAGAGCAAGAACGGCTACGCCGGCTACATTGACGGCGGAGCCAGCCAGGAAGAGTTCTACAA
GTTCATCAAGCCCATCCTGGAAAAGATGGACGGCACCGAGGAACTGCTCGTGAAGCTGAACAGAGAGGAC
CTGCTGCGGAAGCAGCGGACCTTCGACAACGGCAGCATCCCCCACCAGATCCACCTGGGAGAGCTGCACG
CCATTCTGCGGCGGCAGGAAGATTTTTACCCATTCCTGAAGGACAACCGGGAAAAGATCGAGAAGATCCT
GACCTTCCGCATCCCCTACTACGTGGGCCCTCTGGCCAGGGGAAACAGCAGATTCGCCTGGATGACCAGA
AAGAGCGAGGAAACCATCACCCCCTGGAACTTCGAGGAAGTGGTGGACAAGGGCGCTTCCGCCCAGAGCT
TCATCGAGCGGATGACCAACTTCGATAAGAACCTGCCCAACGAGAAGGTGCTGCCCAAGCACAGCCTGCT
GTACGAGTACTTCACCGTGTATAACGAGCTGACCAAAGTGAAATACGTGACCGAGGGAATGAGAAAGCCC
GCCTTCCTGAGCGGCGAGCAGAAAAAGGCCATCGTGGACCTGCTGTTCAAGACCAACCGGAAAGTGACCG
TGAAGCAGCTGAAAGAGGACTACTTCAAGAAAATCGAGTGCTTCGACTCCGTGGAAATCTCCGGCGTGGA
AGATCGGTTCAACGCCTCCCTGGGCACATACCACGATCTGCTGAAAATTATCAAGGACAAGGACTTCCTG
GACAATGAGGAAAACGAGGACATTCTGGAAGATATCGTGCTGACCCTGACACTGTTTGAGGACAGAGAGA
TGATCGAGGAACGGCTGAAAACCTATGCCCACCTGTTCGACGACAAAGTGATGAAGCAGCTGAAGCGGCG
GAGATACACCGGCTGGGGCAGGCTGAGCCGGAAGCTGATCAACGGCATCCGGGACAAGCAGTCCGGCAAG
ACAATCCTGGATTTCCTGAAGTCCGACGGCTTCGCCAACAGAAACTTCATGCAGCTGATCCACGACGACA
GCCTGACCTTTAAAGAGGACATCCAGAAAGCCCAGGTGTCCGGCCAGGGCGATAGCCTGCACGAGCACAT
TGCCAATCTGGCCGGCAGCCCCGCCATTAAGAAGGGCATCCTGCAGACAGTGAAGGTGGTGGACGAGCTC
GTGAAAGTGATGGGCCGGCACAAGCCCGAGAACATCGTGATCGAAATGGCCAGAGAGAACCAGACCACCC
AGAAGGGACAGAAGAACAGCCGCGAGAGAATGAAGCGGATCGAAGAGGGCATCAAAGAGCTGGGCAGCGG
AGGATCCTCTGAAGTCGAGTTTAGCCACGAGTATTGGATGAGGCACGCACTGACCCTGGCAAAGCGAGCA
TGGGATGAAAGAGAAGTCCCCGTGGGCGCCGTGCTGGTGCACAACAATAGAGTGATCGGAGAGGGATGGA
ACAGGCCAATCGGCCGCCACGACCCTACCGCACACGCAGAGATCATGGCACTGAGGCAGGGAGGCCTGGT
CATGCAGAATTACCGCCTGATCGATGCCACCCTGTATGTGACACTGGAGCCATGCGTGATGTGCGCAGGA
GCAATGATCCACAGCAGGATCGGAAGAGTGGTGTTCGGAGCACGGGACGCCAAGACCGGCGCAGCAGGCT
CCCTGATGGATGTGCTGCACCACCCCGGCATGAACCACCGGGTGGAGATCACAGAGGGAATCCTGGCAGA
CGAGTGCGCCGCCCTGCTGAGCGATTTCTTTAGAATGCGGAGACAGGAGATCAAGGCCCAGAAGAAGGCA
CAGAGCTCCACCGACTCTGGAGGATCTAGCGGAGGATCCTCTGGAAGCGAGACACCAGGCACAAGCGAGT
CCGCCACACCAGAGAGCTCCGGCGGCTCCTCCGGAGGATCCTCTGAGGTGGAGTTTTCCCACGAGTACTG
GATGAGACATGCCCTGACCCTGGCCAAGAGGGCACGCGATGAGAGGGAGGTGCCTGTGGGAGCCGTGCTG
GTGCTGAACAATAGAGTGATCGGCGAGGGCTGGAACAGAGCCATCGGCCTGCACGACCCAACAGCCCATG
CCGAAATTATGGCCCTGAGACAGGGCGGCCTGGTCATGCAGAACTACAGACTGATTGACGCCACCCTGTA
CGTGACATTCGAGCCTTGCGTGATGTGCGCCGGCGCCATGATCCACTCTAGGATCGGCCGCGTGGTGTTT
GGCGTGAGGAACGCAAAAACCGGCGCCGCAGGCTCCCTGATGGACGTGCTGCACTACCCCGGCATGAATC
ACCGCGTCGAAATTACCGAGGGAATCCTGGCAGATGAATGTGCCGCCCTGCTGTGCTATTTCTTTCGGAT
GCCTAGACAGGTGTTCAATGCTCAGAAGAAGGCCCAGAGCTCCACCGACTCCGGAGGAAGACAGCTGGTG
GAAACCCGGCAGATCACAAAGCACGTGGCACAGATCCTGGACTCCCGGATGAACACTAAGTACGACGAGA
ATGACAAGCTGATCCGGGAAGTGAAAGTGATCACCCTGAAGTCCAAGCTGGTGTCCGATTTCCGGAAGGA
TTTCCAGTTTTACAAAGTGCGCGAGATCAACAACTACCACCACGCCCACGACGCCTACCTGAACGCCGTC
GTGGGAACCGCCCTGATCAAAAAGTACCCTAAGCTGGAAAGCGAGTTCGTGTACGGCGACTACAAGGTGT
ACGACGTGCGGAAGATGATCGCCAAGAGCGAGCAGGAAATCGGCAAGGCTACCGCCAAGTACTTCTTCTA
CAGCAACATCATGAACTTTTTCAAGACCGAGATTACCCTGGCCAACGGCGAGATCCGGAAGCGGCCTCTG
ATCGAGACAAACGGCGAAACCGGGGAGATCGTGTGGGATAAGGGCCGGGATTTTGCCACCGTGCGGAAAG
TGCTGAGCATGCCCCAAGTGAATATCGTGAAAAAGACCGAGGTGCAGACAGGCGGCTTCAGCAAAGAGTC
TATCCTGCCCAAGAGGAACAGCGATAAGCTGATCGCCAGAAAGAAGGACTGGGACCCTAAGAAGTACGGC
GGCTTCGACAGCCCCACCGTGGCCTATTCTGTGCTGGTGGTGGCCAAAGTGGAAAAGGGCAAGTCCAAGA
AACTGAAGAGTGTGAAAGAGCTGCTGGGGATCACCATCATGGAAAGAAGCAGCTTCGAGAAGAATCCCAT
CGACTTTCTGGAAGCCAAGGGCTACAAAGAAGTGAAAAAGGACCTGATCATCAAGCTGCCTAAGTACTCC
CTGTTCGAGCTGGAAAACGGCCGGAAGAGAATGCTGGCCTCTGCCGGCGAACTGCAGAAGGGAAACGAAC
TGGCCCTGCCCTCCAAATATGTGAACTTCCTGTACCTGGCCAGCCACTATGAGAAGCTGAAGGGCTCCCC
CGAGGATAATGAGCAGAAACAGCTGTTTGTGGAACAGCACAAGCACTACCTGGACGAGATCATCGAGCAG
ATCAGCGAGTTCTCCAAGAGAGTGATCCTGGCCGACGCTAATCTGGACAAAGTGCTGTCCGCCTACAACA
AGCACCGGGATAAGCCCATCAGAGAGCAGGCCGAGAATATCATCCACCTGTTTACCCTGACCAATCTGGG
AGCCCCTGCCGCCTTCAAGTACTTTGACACCACCATCGACCGGAAGAGGTACACCAGCACCAAAGAGGTG
CTGGACGCCACCCTGATCCACCAGAGCATCACCGGCCTGTACGAGACACGGATCGACCTGTCTCAGCTGG
GAGGTGACTCTGGCGGCTCAAAAAGAACCGCCGACGGCAGCGAATTCGAGCCCAAGAAGAAGAGGAAAGT
CTAACCGGTCATCATCACCATCACCATTGAGTTTAAACCCGCTGATCAGCCTCGACTGTGCCTTCTAGTT
GCCAGCCATCTGTTGTTTGCCCCTCCCCCGTGCCTTCCTTGACCCTGGAAGGTGCCACTCCCACTGTCCT
TTCCTAATAAAATGAGGAAATTGCATCGCATTGTCTGAGTAGGTGTCATTCTATTCTGGGGGGTGGGGTG
GGGCAGGACAGCAAGGGGGAGGATTGGGAAGACAATAGCAGGCATGCTGGGGATGCGGTGGGCTCTATGG
CTTCTGAGGCGGAAAGAACCAGCTGGGGCTCGATACCGTCGACCTCTAGCTAGAGCTTGGCGTAATCATG
GTCATAGCTGTTTCCTGTGTGAAATTGTTATCCGCTCACAATTCCACACAACATACGAGCCGGAAGCATA
AAGTGTAAAGCCTAGGGTGCCTAATGAGTGAGCTAACTCACATTAATTGCGTTGCGCTCACTGCCCGCTT
TCCAGTCGGGAAACCTGTCGTGCCAGCTGCATTAATGAATCGGCCAACGCGCGGGGAGAGGCGGTTTGCG
TATTGGGCGCTACAGACATGATAAGATACATTGATGAGTTTGGACAAACCACAACTAGAATGCAGTGAAA
AAAATGCTTTATTTGTGAAATTTGTGATGCTATTGCTTTATTTGTAACCATTATAAGCTGCAATAAACAA
GTTGGGGTGGGCGAAGAACTCCAGCATGAGATCCCCGCGCTGGAGGATCATCCAGCCGGCGTCCCGGAAA
ACGATTCCGAAGCCCAACCTTTCATAGAAGGCGGCGGTGGAATCGAAATCTCGTAGCACGTGTCAGTCCT
GCTCCTTGGCCACGAAGTGCTTAGCCCTCCCACACATAACCAGAGGGCAGCAATTCACGAATCCCAACTG
CCGTCGGCTGTCCATCACTGTCCTTCACTATGGCTTTGATCCCAGGATGCAGATCGAGAAGCACCTGTCG
GCACCGTCCGCAGGGGCTCAAGATGCCCCTGTTCTCATTTCCGATCGCGACGATACAAGTCAGGTTGCCA
GCTGCCGCAGCAGCAGCAGTGCCCAGCACCACGAGTTCTGCACAAGGTCCCCCAGTAAAATGATATACAT
TGACACCAGTGAAGATGCGGCCGTCGCTAGAGAGAGCTGCGCTGGCGACGCTGTAGTCTTCAGAGATGGG
GATGCTGTTGATTGTAGCCGTTGCTCTTTCAATGAGGGTGGATTCTTCTTGAGACAAAGGCTTGGCCATG
GTTTAGTTCCTCACCTTGTCGTATTATACTATGCCGATATACTATGCCGATGATTAATTGTCAACACGTG
CTGATCAGATCCGAAAATGGATATACAAGCTCCCGGGAGCTTTTTGCAAAAGCCTAGGCCTCCAAAAAAG
CCTCCTCACTACTTCTGGAATAGCTCAGAGGCAGAGGCGGCCTCGGCCTCTGCATAAATAAAAAAAATTA
GTCAGCCATGGGGCGGAGAATGGGCGGAACTGGGCGGAGTTAGGGGCGGGATGGGCGGAGTTAGGGGCGG
GACTATGGTTGCTGACTAATTGAGATGCATGCTTTGCATACTTCTGCCTGCTGGGGAGCCTGGGGACTTT
CCACACCTGGTTGCTGACTAATTGAGATGCATGCTTTGCATACTTCTGCCTGCTGGGGAGCCTGGGGACT
TTCCACACCCTAACTGACACACATTCCACAGAATTCACTGACTCGCTGCGCTCGGTCGTTCGGCTGCGGC
GAGCGGTATCAGCTCACTCAAAGGCGGTAATACGGTTATCCACAGAATCAGGGGATAACGCAGGAAAGAA
CATGTAAGTGATCTCCAAAAAATAAGTACTTTTTGACTGTAAATAAAATTGTAAGGAGTAAAAAGTACTT
TTTTTTCTAAAAAAATGTAATTAAGTAAAAGTAAAAGTATTGATTTTTAATTGTACTCAAGTAAAGTAAA
AATCCCCAAAAATAATACTTAAGTACAGTAATCAAGTAAAATTACTCAAGTACTTTACACCTCTGCATGT
GAGCAAAAGGCCAGCAAAAGGCCAGGAACCGTAAAAAGGCCGCGTTGCTGGCGTTTTTCCATAGGCTCCG
CCCCCCTGACGAGCATCACAAAAATCGACGCTCAAGTCAGAGGTGGCGAAACCCGACAGGACTATAAAGA
TACCAGGCGTTTCCCCCTGGAAGCTCCCTCGTGCGCTCTCCTGTTCCGACCCTGCCGCTTACCGGATACC
TGTCCGCCTTTCTCCCTTCGGGAAGCGTGGCGCTTTCTCATAGCTCACGCTGTAGGTATCTCAGTTCGGT
GTAGGTCGTTCGCTCCAAGCTGGGCTGTGTGCACGAACCCCCCGTTCAGCCCGACCGCTGCGCCTTATCC
GGTAACTATCGTCTTGAGTCCAACCCGGTAAGACACGACTTATCGCCACTGGCAGCAGCCACTGGTAACA
GGATTAGCAGAGCGAGGTATGTAGGCGGTGCTACAGAGTTCTTGAAGTGGTGGCCTAACTACGGCTACAC
TAGAAGAACAGTATTTGGTATCTGCGCTCTGCTGAAGCCAGTTACCTTCGGAAAAAGAGTTGGTAGCTCT
TGATCCGGCAAACAAACCACCGCTGGTAGCGGTGGTTTTTTTGTTTGCAAGCAGCAGATTACGCGCAGAA
AAAAAGGATCTCAAGAAGATCCTTTGATCTTTTCTACGGGGTCTGACACTCAGTGGAACGAAAACTCACG
TTAAGGGATTTTGGTCATGAGATTATCAAAAAGGATCTTCACCTAGATCCTTTTAAATTAAAAATGAAGT
TTTAAATCAATCTAAAGTATATATGAGTAAACTTGGTCTGACAGTTACCAATGCTTAATCAGTGAGGCAC
CTATCTCAGCGATCTGTCTATTTCGTTCATCCATAGTTGCCTGACTCCCCGTCGTGTAGATAACTACGAT
ACGGGAGGGCTTACCATCTGGCCCCAGTGCTGCAATGATACCGCGGGACCCACGCTCACCGGCTCCAGAT
TTATCAGCAATAAACCAGCCAGCCGGAAGGGCCGAGCGCAGAAGTGGTCCTGCAACTTTATCCGCCTCCA
TCCAGTCTATTAATTGTTGCCGGGAAGCTAGAGTAAGTAGTTCGCCAGTTAATAGTTTGCGCAACGTTGT
TGCCATTGCTACAGGCATCGTGGTGTCACGCTCGTCGTTTGGTATGGCTTCATTCAGCTCCGGTTCCCAA
CGATCAAGGCGAGTTACATGATCCCCCATGTTGTGCAAAAAAGCGGTTAGCTCCTTCGGTCCTCCGATCG
TTGTCAGAAGTAAGTTGGCCGCAGTGTTATCACTCATGGTTATGGCAGCACTGCATAATTCTCTTACTGT
CATGCCATCCGTAAGATGCTTTTCTGTGACTGGTGAGTACTCAACCAAGTCATTCTGAGAATAGTGTATG
CGGCGACCGAGTTGCTCTTGCCCGGCGTCAATACGGGATAATACCGCGCCACATAGCAGAACTTTAAAAG
TGCTCATCATTGGAAAACGTTCTTCGGGGCGAAAACTCTCAAGGATCTTACCGCTGTTGAGATCCAGTTC
GATGTAACCCACTCGTGCACCCAACTGATCTTCAGCATCTTTTACTTTCACCAGCGTTTCTGGGTGAGCA
AAAACAGGAAGGCAAAATGCCGCAAAAAAGGGAATAAGGGCGACACGGAAATGTTGAATACTCATACTCT
TCCTTTTTCAATATTATTGAAGCATTTATCAGGGTTATTGTCTCATGAGCGGATACATATTTGAATGTAT
TTAGAAAAATAAACAAATAGGGGTTCCACGCACATTTCCCCGAAAAGTGCCACCTGACGTCGACGGATCG
GGAGATCGATCTCCCGATCCCCTAGGGTCGACTCTCAGTACAATCTGCTCTGATGCCGCATAGTTAAGCC
AGTATCTGCTCCCTGCTTGTGTGTTGGAGGTCGCTGAGTAGTGCGCGAGCAAAATTTAAGCTACAACAAG
GCAAGGCTTGACCGACAATTGCATGAAGAATCTGCTTAGGGTTAGGCGTTTTGCGCTGCTTCGCGATGTA
CGGGCCAGATATACGCGGGTACCGGCATATGGTTCTTGACAGAGGTGTAAAAAGTACTCAAAAATTTTAC
TCAAGTGAAAGTACAAGTACTTAGGGAAAATTTTACTCAATTAAAAGTAAAAGTATCTGGCTAGAATCTT
ACTTGAGTAAAAGTAAAAAAGTACTCCATTAAAATTGTACTTGAGTATTAACGCGTTGACATTGATTATT
GACTAGTTATTAATAGTAATCAATTACGGGGTCATTAGTTCATAGCCCATATATGGAGTTCCGCGTTACA
TAACTTACGGTAAATGGCCCGCCTGGCTGACCGCCCAACGACCCCCGCCCATTGACGTCAATAATGACGT
ATGTTCCCATAGTAACGCCAATAGGGACTTTCCATTGACGTCAATGGGTGGAGTATTTACGGTAAACTGC
CCACTTGGCAGTACATCAAGTGTATCATATGCCAAGTACGCCCCCTATTGACGTCAATGACGGTAAATGG
CCCGCCTGGCATTATGCCCAGTACATGACCTTATGGGACTTTCCTACTTGGCAGTACATCTACGTATTAG
TCATCGCTATTACCATGGTGATGCGGTTTTGGCAGTACATCAATGGGCGTGGATAGCGGTTTGACTCACG
GGGATTTCCAAGTCTCCACCCCATTGACGTCAATGGGAGTTTGTTTTGGCACCAAAATCAACGGGACTTT
CCAAAATGTCGTAACAACTCCGCCCCATTGACGCAAATGGGCGGTAGGCGTGTACGGTGGGAGGTCTATA
TAAGC
Features (pLannotate 1.2.2; 25 found; start..end, strand, type, name):
     48..66      +  promoter       T7 promoter: promoter for bacteriophage T7 RNA polymerase
    143..1744    +  CDS            dCas9(N): N-terminal portion of catalytically inactive Streptococcus pyogenes dCas9 carrying the D10A mutation (Zetsche et al., 2015)
   1745..2518    +  CDS            dCas9(C) (fragment): C-terminal portion of catalytically inactive Streptococcus pyogenes dCas9 carrying the N863A mutation (Zetsche et al., 2015)
   2528..3004    +  CDS            tadA: TADA_ECOLI - Also known as yfhC. Experimental evidence at protein level: Swiss-Prot protein existence level 1. Catalyzes the deamination of adenosine to inosine at the wobble position 34 of tRNA(Arg2). Essential for cell viability. From Escherichia coli (strain K12).
   3125..3619    +  CDS            tadA: TADA_ECOLI - Also known as yfhC. Experimental evidence at protein level: Swiss-Prot protein existence level 1. Catalyzes the deamination of adenosine to inosine at the wobble position 34 of tRNA(Arg2). Essential for cell viability. From Escherichia coli (strain K12).
   3629..4974    +  CDS            Cas9(C) (fragment): C-terminal portion of Streptococcus pyogenes Cas9 (Zetsche et al., 2015)
   5096..5320    +  polyA_signal   bGH poly(A) signal: bovine growth hormone polyadenylation signal
   5324..5345    +  promoter       SV40 promoter (fragment): SV40 enhancer and early promoter
   5350..5366    +  misc_feature   MCS (fragment): pBluescript multiple cloning site
   5415..5431    -  protein_bind   lac operator: The lac repressor binds to the lac operator to inhibit transcription in E. coli. This inhibition can be relieved by adding lactose or isopropyl-β-D-thiogalactopyranoside (IPTG). lac repressor encoded by lacI
   5439..5469    -  promoter       lac promoter: promoter for the E. coli lac operon
   5484..5505    -  protein_bind   CAP binding site: CAP binding activates transcription in the presence of cAMP. E. coli catabolite activator protein
   5518..5610    -  CDS            lacI (fragment): lac repressor; lacI; The lac repressor binds to the lac operator to inhibit transcription in E. coli. This inhibition can be relieved by adding lactose or isopropyl-β-D-thiogalactopyranoside (IPTG).
   5622..5743    -  polyA_signal   SV40 poly(A) signal: SV40 polyadenylation signal
   5738..5863    -  CDS            ble (fragment): BLE_KLEPN - Experimental evidence at protein level: Swiss-Prot protein existence level 1. Binding protein with a strong affinity to the bleomycin family of antibiotics. Binds to CL990; an antimitotic-antibiotic compound. From Klebsiella pneumoniae.
   5873..5900    -  CDS            BleoR (fragment): antibiotic-binding protein; Sh ble from Streptoalloteichus hindustanus; confers resistance to bleomycin, phleomycin, and Zeocin™
   5901..6299    -  CDS            BSD: blasticidin S deaminase; Aspergillus terreus BSD; confers resistance to blasticidin
   6318..6365    -  promoter       EM7 promoter: synthetic bacterial promoter&nbsp
   6413..6742    -  promoter       SV40 promoter: SV40 enhancer and early promoter
   7126..7714    -  rep_origin     ori: high-copy-number ColE1/pMB1/pBR322/pUC origin of replication
   7885..8745    -  CDS            AmpR: β-lactamase; bla; confers resistance to ampicillin, carbenicillin, and related antibiotics
   8746..8837    -  promoter       AmpR promoter: bla
   8921..8965    -  misc_feature   bom (fragment): basis of mobility region from pBR322
   9298..9677    +  enhancer       CMV enhancer: human cytomegalovirus immediate early enhancer
   9678..6       +  promoter       CMV promoter (across the origin): human cytomegalovirus (CMV) immediate early promoter
