[The description below was written by a language model from this plasmid's Addgene catalogue record and pLannotate feature annotations shown in this document.]
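Description:
p2T-CMV-HNHx-ABEmax7.10HD-BlastR is a 9.9 kb mammalian expression plasmid for CRISPR base editing, built on the p2T-CMV-BlastR backbone. It is propagated in E. coli through a high-copy ColE1/pUC-type origin and an ampicillin resistance gene. For selection of transfected mammalian cells it carries a blasticidin S deaminase (BSD) cassette driven by the SV40 enhancer/early promoter, with an EM7 bacterial promoter upstream and an SV40 poly(A) signal downstream. Short fragments annotated as bleomycin-resistance, lacI, lac promoter/operator and MCS sequences appear to be backbone remnants rather than functional units.

The payload is a synthetic A-to-G (adenine) base editor of about 5 kb, expressed from the CMV enhancer/promoter and terminated by the bGH poly(A) signal; a T7 promoter lies just upstream of the coding region. The feature table shows the architecture implied by the name. The N-terminal part of Streptococcus pyogenes Cas9, matched to a D10A-carrying reference, is followed by two tandem copies of the E. coli tRNA adenosine deaminase TadA and then the remaining C-terminal part of Cas9. The deaminase pair therefore sits inside the Cas9 sequence at the position of the HNH nuclease domain instead of being fused to a terminus. "HD" in the name plausibly refers to this TadA heterodimer, though the record does not define it or list the mutations of each copy.

Per the record, swapping the HNH domain for deaminases yields a more compact editor with an alternative targeting scope. No guide RNA cassette is annotated, so a guide would presumably be supplied separately.
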