Addgene plasmid #176477: p2T-CMV-HNHx-ABEmax7.10HD-BlastR
Purpose: A-to-G base editor with alternative targeting scope
Depositing lab: Gerald Schwank. Depositing organization: University of Zurich. Publication: Replacing the SpCas9 HNH domain by deaminases generates compact base editors with an alternative targeting scope. Villiger L, Schmidheini L, Mathis N, Rothgangl T, Marquart K, Schwank G. Mol Ther Nucleic Acids. 2021 Aug 26;26:502-510. doi: 10.1016/j.omtn.2021.08.025. eCollection 2021 Dec 3. PubMed 34631280.
Backbone
  Vector backbone: p2T-CMV-BlastR
  Vector type: Mammalian Expression, CRISPR
  Selectable markers: Blasticidin
Growth in bacteria
  Bacterial resistance: Ampicillin, 100 μg/mL
  Growth temperature: 37°C
  Growth strain: DH5alpha
  Copy number: Unknown
Gene/Insert
  Gene/Insert name: HNHx-ABEmax7.10HD
  Species: Synthetic
  Insert size (bp): 4965
  Promoter: CMV
  Cloning method: Unknown
  Sequencing primers: 5′ CGCAAATGGGCGGTAGGCGTG
Terms and licenses: Academic/Nonprofit Terms; Industry Terms: Not Available to Industry
How to cite: p2T-CMV-HNHx-ABEmax7.10HD-BlastR was a gift from Gerald Schwank (Addgene plasmid # 176477 ; http://n2t.net/addgene:176477 ; RRID:Addgene_176477)
